>Addgene plasmid #125236 | pAAV-β2AR-NNES-NanoLuc-eLOV-TEVcs-Flag-Gal4-V5 | addgene full sequence | sequence record 244593 | Addgene NGS Result
CCTGCAGGCAGCTGCGCGCTCGCTCGCTCACTGAGGCCGCCCGGGCGTCGGGCGACCTTTGGTCGCCCGG
CCTCAGTGAGCGAGCGAGCGCGCAGAGAGGGAGTGGCCAACTCCATCACTAGGGGTTCCTGCGGCCGCAC
GCGTTGTACATAGTAATCAATTACGGGGTCATTAGTTCATAGCCCATATATGGAGTTCCGCGTTACATAA
CTTACGGTAAATGGCCCGCCTGGCTGACCGCCCAACGACCCCCGCCCATTGACGTCAATAATGACGTATG
TTCCCATAGTAACGCCAATAGGGACTTTCCATTGACGTCAATGGGTGGAGTATTTACGGTAAACTGCCCA
CTTGGCAGTACATCAAGTGTATCATATGCCAAGTACGCCCCCTATTGACGTCAATGACGGTAAATGGCCC
GCCTGGCATTATGCCCAGTACATGACCTTATGGGACTTTCCTACTTGGCAGTACATCTACGTATTAGTCA
TCGCTATTACCATGGTGATGCGGTTTTGGCAGTACATCAATGGGCGTGGATAGCGGTTTGACTCACGGGG
ATTTCCAAGTCTCCACCCCATTGACGTCAATGGGAGTTTGTTTTGGCACCAAAATCAACGGGACTTTCCA
AAATGTCGTAACAACTCCGCCCCATTGACGCAAATGGGCGGTAGGCGTGTACGGTGGGAGGTCTATATAA
GCAGAGCTCTCTGGCTAACTAGAGAACCCACTGCTTACTGGCTTATCGAAATTAATACGACTCACTATAG
GGAGACCCAAGCTTGCCACCATGGGGCAACCCGGGAACGGCAGCGCCTTCTTGCTGGCACCCAATAGAAG
CCATGCGCCGGACCACGACGTCACGCAGCAGAGGGACGAGGTGTGGGTGGTGGGCATGGGCATCGTCATG
TCTCTCATCGTCCTGGCCATCGTGTTTGGCAATGTGCTGGTCATCACAGCCATTGCCAAGTTCGAGCGTC
TGCAGACGGTCACCAACTACTTCATCACTTCACTGGCCTGTGCTGATCTGGTCATGGGCCTGGCAGTGGT
GCCCTTTGGGGCCGCCCATATTCTTATGAAAATGTGGACTTTTGGCAACTTCTGGTGCGAGTTTTGGACT
TCCATTGATGTGCTGTGCGTCACGGCCAGCATTGAGACCCTGTGCGTGATCGCAGTGGATCGCTACTTTG
CCATTACTTCACCTTTCAAGTACCAGAGCCTGCTGACCAAGAATAAGGCCCGGGTGATCATTCTGATGGT
GTGGATTGTGTCAGGCCTTACCTCCTTCTTGCCCATTCAGATGCACTGGTACCGGGCCACCCACCAGGAA
GCCATCAACTGCTATGCCAATGAGACCTGCTGTGACTTCTTCACGAACCAAGCCTATGCCATTGCCTCTT
CCATCGTGTCCTTCTACGTTCCCCTGGTGATCATGGTCTTCGTCTACTCCAGGGTCTTTCAGGAGGCCAA
AAGGCAGCTCCAGAAGATTGACAAATCTGAGGGCCGCTTCCATGTCCAGAACCTTAGCCAGGTGGAGCAG
GATGGGCGGACGGGGCATGGACTCCGCAGATCTTCCAAGTTCTGCTTGAAGGAGCACAAAGCCCTCAAGA
CGTTAGGCATCATCATGGGCACTTTCACCCTCTGCTGGCTGCCCTTCTTCATCGTTAACATTGTGCATGT
GATCCAGGATAACCTCATCCGTAAGGAAGTTTACATCCTCCTAAATTGGATAGGCTATGTCAATTCTGGT
TTCAATCCCCTTATCTACTGCCGGAGCCCAGATTTCAGGATTGCCTTCCAGGAGCTTCTGTGCCTGCGCA
GGTCTTCTTTGAAGGCCTATGGGAATGGCTACTCCAGCAACGGCAACACAGGGGAGCAGAGTGGATATCA
CGTGGAACAGGAGAAAGAAAATAAACTGCTGTGTGAAGACCTCCCAGGCACGGAAGACTTTGTGGGCCAT
CAAGGTACTGTGCCTAGCGATAACATTGATTCACAAGGGAGGAATTGTAGTACAAATGACTCACTGCTGG
AGCTGGCCGAGAAGCTGGCCGGCCTGGACATCAACGTCTTCACACTCGAAGATTTCGTTGGGGACTGGCG
ACAGACAGCCGGCTACAACCTGGACCAAGTCCTTGAACAGGGAGGTGTGTCCAGTTTGTTTCAGAATCTC
GGGGTGTCCGTAACTCCGATCCAAAGGATTGTCCTGAGCGGTGAAAATGGGCTGAAGATCGACATCCATG
TCATCATCCCGTATGAAGGTCTGAGCGGCGACCAAATGGGCCAGATCGAAAAAATTTTTAAGGTGGTGTA
CCCTGTGGATGATCATCACTTTAAGGTGATCCTGCACTATGGCACACTGGTAATCGACGGGGTTACGCCG
AACATGATCGACTATTTCGGACGGCCGTATGAAGGCATCGCCGTGTTCGACGGCAAAAAGATCACTGTAA
CAGGGACCCTGTGGAACGGCAACAAAATTATCGACGAGCGCCTGATCAACCCCGACGGCTCCCTGCTGTT
CCGAGTAACCATCAACGGAGTGACCGGCTGGCGGCTGTGCGAACGCATTCTGGCGGGTGGAGCTAGCGGC
AGCCGGGCGACCACCCTGGAACGTATTGAAAAGAGCTTTGTGATTACCGATCCGCGTCTGCCGGATAACC
CGATTATTTTTGTGAGCGATAGCTTTCTGCAGCTGACCGAATATAGCCGTGAAGAAATTCTGGGCCGTAA
CTGCCGTTTTCTGCAGGGCCCGGAAACCGATCGTGCGACCGTGCGTAAAATTCGTGATGCGATTGATAAC
CAGACCGAAGTGACCGTGCAGCTGATTAACTATACCAAAAGCGGCAAAAAATTTTGGAACCTGTTTCATC
TGCAGCCGATGCGTGATCAGAAAGGCGATGTGCAGTATTTTATTGGCGTGCAGCTGGATGGTACCGAACG
TGTGCGTGATGCGGCGGAACGTGAAGCTGTGATGCTGGTCAAGAAAACCGCGGAGGAAATCGACGAAGCC
GCTAAGGAAAATCTCTACTTCCAGATGGGCGGAGGATCCGACTACAAGGATGACGACGATAAGAAGCTAC
TGTCTTCTATCGAACAAGCATGCGATATTTGCCGACTTAAAAAGCTCAAGTGCTCCAAAGAAAAACCGAA
GTGCGCCAAGTGTCTGAAGAACAACTGGGAGTGTCGCTACTCTCCCAAAACCAAAAGGTCTCCGCTGACT
AGGGCACATCTGACAGAAGTGGAATCAAGGCTAGAAAGACTGGAACAGCTATTTCTACTGATTTTTCCTC
GAGAAGACCTTGACATGATTTTGAAAATGGATTCTTTACAGGATATAAAAGCATTGTTAACAGGATTATT
TGTACAAGATAATGTGAATAAAGATGCCGTCACAGATAGATTGGCTTCAGTGGAGACTGATATGCCTCTA
ACATTGAGACAGCATAGAATAAGTGCGACATCATCATCGGAAGAGAGTAGTAACAAAGGTCAAAGACAGT
TGACTGTATCGGCCAATTTTAATCAAAGTGGGAATATTGCTGATAGCTCATTGTCCTTCACTTTCACTAA
CAGTAGCAACGGTCCGAACCTCATAACAACTCAAACAAATTCTCAAGCGCTTTCACAACCAATTGCCTCC
TCTAACGTTCATGATAACTTCATGAATAATGAAATCACGGCTAGTAAAATTGATGATGGTAATAATTCAA
AACCACTGTCACCTGGTTGGACGGACCAAACTGCGTATAACGCGTTTGGAATCACTACAGGGATGTTTAA
TACCACTACAATGGATGATGTATATAACTATCTATTCGATGATGAAGATACCCCACCAAACCCAAAAAAA
GAGGGCAAGCCGATCCCTAACCCTCTGCTGGGCCTGGACAGCACTTAGTAAGAATTTCCTCGAGCTAGAG
CTCGCTGATCAGCCTCGACTGTGCCTTCTAGTTGCCAGCCATCTGTTGTTTGCCCCTCCCCCGTGCCTTC
CTTGACCCTGGAAGGTGCCACTCCCACTGTCCTTTCCTAATAAAATGAGGAAATTGCATCGCATTGTCTG
AGTAGGTGTCATTCTATTCTGGGGGGTGGGGTGGGGCAGGACAGCAAGGGGGAGGATTGGGAAGACAATA
GCAGGCATGCTGGGGAGGTAACCACGTGCGGACCGAGCGGCCGCAGGAACCCCTAGTGATGGAGTTGGCC
ACTCCCTCTCTGCGCGCTCGCTCGCTCACTGAGGCCGGGCGACCAAAGGTCGCCCGACGCCCGGGCTTTG
CCCGGGCGGCCTCAGTGAGCGAGCGAGCGCGCAGCTGCCTGCAGGGGCGCCTGATGCGGTATTTTCTCCT
TACGCATCTGTGCGGTATTTCACACCGCATA
[95 nt withheld, positions 4372-4466]
T
[46 nt withheld, positions 4468-4513]
C
[141 nt withheld, positions 4515-4655]
CCTTTGACGTTGGAGTCCACGTTCTTT
[37 nt withheld, positions 4683-4719]
ACTCTATCTCGGGCTATTCTTTTGATTTATAAGGGATTTTGCCGATTTCGGTCTATTGGTTAAAAAATGA
GCTGATTTAACAAAAATTTAACGCGAATTTTAACAAAATATTAACGTTTACAATTTTATGGTGCACTCTC
AGTACAATCTGCTCTGATGCCGCATAGTTAAGCCAGCCCCGACACCCGCCAACACCCGCTGACGCGCCCT
GACGGGCTTGTCTGCTCCCGGCATCCGCTTACAGACAAGCTGTGACCGTCTCCGGGAGCTGCATGTGTCA
GAGGTTTTCACCGTCATCACCGAAACGCGCGAGACGAAAGGGCCTCGTGATACGCCTATTTTTATAGGTT
AATGTCATGATAATAATGGTTTCTTAGACGTCAGGTGGCACTTTTCGGGGAAATGTGCGCGGAACCCCTA
TTTGTTTATTTTTCTAAATACATTCAAATATGTATCCGCTCATGAGACAATAACCCTGATAAATGCTTCA
ATAATATTGAAAAAGGAAGAGTATGAGTATTCAACATTTCCGTGTCGCCCTTATTCCCTTTTTTGCGGCA
TTTTGCCTTCCTGTTTTTGCTCACCCAGAAACGCTGGTGAAAGTAAAAGATGCTGAAGATCAGTTGGGTG
CACGAGTGGGTTACATCGAACTGGATCTCAACAGCGGTAAGATCCTTGAGAGTTTTCGCCCCGAAGAACG
TTTTCCAATGATGAGCACTTTTAAAGTTCTGCTATGTGGCGCGGTATTATCCCGTATTGACGCCGGGCAA
GAGCAACTCGGTCGCCGCATACACTATTCTCAGAATGACTTGGTTGAGTACTCACCAGTCACAGAAAAGC
ATCTTACGGATGGCATGACAGTAAGAGAATTATGCAGTGCTGCCATAACCATGAGTGATAACACTGCGGC
CAACTTACTTCTGACAACGATCGGAGGACCGAAGGAGCTAACCGCTTTTTTGCACAACATGGGGGATCAT
GTAACTCGCCTTGATCGTTGGGAACCGGAGCTGAATGAAGCCATACCAAACGACGAGCGTGACACCACGA
TGCCTGTAGCAATGGCAACAACGTTGCGCAAACTATTAACTGGCGAACTACTTACTCTAGCTTCCCGGCA
ACAATTAATAGACTGGATGGAGGCGGATAAAGTTGCAGGACCACTTCTGCGCTCGGCCCTTCCGGCTGGC
TGGTTTATTGCTGATAAATCTGGAGCCGGTGAGCGTGGAAGCCGCGGTATCATTGCAGCACTGGGGCCAG
ATGGTAAGCCCTCCCGTATCGTAGTTATCTACACGACGGGGAGTCAGGCAACTATGGATGAACGAAATAG
ACAGATCGCTGAGATAGGTGCCTCACTGATTAAGCATTGGTAACTGTCAGACCAAGTTTACTCATATATA
CTTTAGATTGATTTAAAACTTCATTTTTAATTTAAAAGGATCTAGGTGAAGATCCTTTTTGATAATCTCA
TGACCAAAATCCCTTAACGTGAGTTTTCGTTCCACTGAGCGTCAGACCCCGTAGAAAAGATCAAAGGATC
TTCTTGAGATCCTTTTTTTCTGCGCGTAATCTGCTGCTTGCAAACAAAAAAACCACCGCTACCAGCGGTG
GTTTGTTTGCCGGATCAAGAGCTACCAACTCTTTTTCCGAAGGTAACTGGCTTCAGCAGAGCGCAGATAC
CAAATACTGTTCTTCTAGTGTAGCCGTAGTTAGGCCACCACTTCAAGAACTCTGTAGCACCGCCTACATA
CCTCGCTCTGCTAATCCTGTTACCAGTGGCTGCTGCCAGTGGCGATAAGTCGTGTCTTACCGGGTTGGAC
TCAAGACGATAGTTACCGGATAAGGCGCAGCGGTCGGGCTGAACGGGGGGTTCGTGCACACAGCCCAGCT
TGGAGCGAACGACCTACACCGAACTGAGATACCTACAGCGTGAGCTATGAGAAAGCGCCACGCTTCCCGA
AGGGAGAAAGGCGGACAGGTATCCGGTAAGCGGCAGGGTCGGAACAGGAGAGCGCACGAGGGAGCTTCCA
GGGGGAAACGCCTGGTATCTTTATAGTCCTGTCGGGTTTCGCCACCTCTGACTTGAGCGTCGATTTTTGT
GATGCTCGTCAGGGGGGCGGAGCCTATGGAAAAACGCCAGCAACGCGGCCTTTTTACGGTTCCTGGCCTT
TTGCTGGCCTTTTGCTCACATGT
Features (pLannotate 1.2.2; 22 found; start..end, strand, type, name):
     12..39      +  repeat_region  AAV2 ITR (fragment): inverted terminal repeat of adeno-associated virus serotype 2 inverted
     68..95      +  repeat_region  AAV2 ITR (fragment): inverted terminal repeat of adeno-associated virus serotype 2 inverted
    201..504     +  enhancer       CMV enhancer: human cytomegalovirus immediate early enhancer
    505..708     +  promoter       CMV promoter: human cytomegalovirus (CMV) immediate early promoter
    704..737     +  LTR            5' LTR (truncated) (fragment): truncated 5' long terminal repeat (LTR) from HIV-1
    753..771     +  promoter       T7 promoter: promoter for bacteriophage T7 RNA polymerase
    791..2029    +  CDS            ADRB2: ADRB2_HUMAN - Also known as ADRB2R, B2AR. Experimental evidence at protein level: Swiss-Prot protein existence level 1. Beta-adrenergic receptors mediate the catecholamine-induced activation of adenylate cyclase through the action of G proteins. The beta-2-adrenergic receptor binds epinephrine with an approximately 30- fold greater affinity than it does norepinephrine. From Homo sapiens (Human).
   2066..2575    +  CDS            Nluc: NanoLuc® luciferase human codon-optimized
   2615..2932    +  CDS            miniSOG: miniSOG is a basic (constitutively fluorescent) cyan fluorescent protein published in 2011, derived from Arabidopsis thaliana. It requires the cofactor flavin for fluorescence.
   3053..3074    +  CDS            3xFLAG (fragment): three tandem FLAG® epitope tags
   3073..3511    +  CDS            GAL4 DNA binding domain (fragment): DNA binding domain of the GAL4 transcriptional activator; Saccharomyces cerevisiae GAL4 (truncated)
   3512..3853    +  CDS            GAL4 activation domain: activation domain of the GAL4 transcriptional activator; Saccharomyces cerevisiae GAL4 (truncated)
   3857..3882    +  misc_feature   12Pktag (fragment)
   3939..4146    +  polyA_signal   bGH poly(A) signal: bovine growth hormone polyadenylation signal
   4175..4315    +  repeat_region  AAV2 ITR: inverted terminal repeat of adeno-associated virus serotype 2 inverted
   4320..4371    -  misc_feature   bom (fragment): basis of mobility region from pBR322
   4390..4845    +  rep_origin     f1 ori (sequence partly withheld): f1 bacteriophage origin of replication; arrow indicates direction of (+) strand synthesis
   4846..4895    -  misc_feature   bom (fragment): basis of mobility region from pBR322
   4997..5032    -  CDS            rop (fragment): Rop protein, which maintains plasmids at low copy number; rop
   5127..5231    +  promoter       AmpR promoter: bla
   5232..6092    +  CDS            AmpR: β-lactamase; bla; confers resistance to ampicillin, carbenicillin, and related antibiotics
   6263..6851    +  rep_origin     ori: high-copy-number ColE1/pMB1/pBR322/pUC origin of replication
