>Addgene plasmid #125236 | pAAV-β2AR-NNES-NanoLuc-eLOV-TEVcs-Flag-Gal4-V5 | depositor full sequence | sequence record 246156 | Depositor Assembled Sequence
CCTGCAGGCAGCTGCGCGCTCGCTCGCTCACTGAGGCCGCCCGGGCGTCGGGCGACCTTTGGTCGCCCGG
CCTCAGTGAGCGAGCGAGCGCGCAGAGAGGGAGTGGCCAACTCCATCACTAGGGGTTCCTGCGGCCGCAC
GCGTTGTACATAGTAATCAATTACGGGGTCATTAGTTCATAGCCCATATATGGAGTTCCGCGTTACATAA
CTTACGGTAAATGGCCCGCCTGGCTGACCGCCCAACGACCCCCGCCCATTGACGTCAATAATGACGTATG
TTCCCATAGTAACGCCAATAGGGACTTTCCATTGACGTCAATGGGTGGACTATTTACGGTAAACTGCCCA
CTTGGCAGTACATCAAGTGTATCATATGCCAAGTACGCCCCCTATTGACGTCAATGACGGTAAATGGCCC
GCCTGGCATTATGCCCAGTACATGACCTTATGGGACTTTCCTACTTGGCAGTACATCTACGTATTAGTCA
TCGCTATTACCATGGTGATGCGGTTTTGGCAGTACATCAATGGGCGTGGATAGCGGTTTGACTCACGGGG
ATTTCCAAGTCTCCACCCCATTGACGTCAATGGGAGTTTGTTTTGGCACCAAAATCAACGGGACTTTCCA
AAATGTCGTAACAACTCCGCCCCATTGACGCAAATGGGCGGTAGGCGTGTACGGTGGGAGGTCTATATAA
GCAGAGCTCTCTGGCTAACTAGAGAACCCACTGCTTACTGGCTTATCGAAATTAATACGACTCACTATAG
GGAGACCCAAGCTTGCCACCATGGGGCAACCCGGGAACGGCAGCGCCTTCTTGCTGGCACCCAATAGAAG
CCATGCGCCGGACCACGACGTCACGCAGCAGAGGGACGAGGTGTGGGTGGTGGGCATGGGCATCGTCATG
TCTCTCATCGTCCTGGCCATCGTGTTTGGCAATGTGCTGGTCATCACAGCCATTGCCAAGTTCGAGCGTC
TGCAGACGGTCACCAACTACTTCATCACTTCACTGGCCTGTGCTGATCTGGTCATGGGCCTGGCAGTGGT
GCCCTTTGGGGCCGCCCATATTCTTATGAAAATGTGGACTTTTGGCAACTTCTGGTGCGAGTTTTGGACT
TCCATTGATGTGCTGTGCGTCACGGCCAGCATTGAGACCCTGTGCGTGATCGCAGTGGATCGCTACTTTG
CCATTACTTCACCTTTCAAGTACCAGAGCCTGCTGACCAAGAATAAGGCCCGGGTGATCATTCTGATGGT
GTGGATTGTGTCAGGCCTTACCTCCTTCTTGCCCATTCAGATGCACTGGTACCGGGCCACCCACCAGGAA
GCCATCAACTGCTATGCCAATGAGACCTGCTGTGACTTCTTCACGAACCAAGCCTATGCCATTGCCTCTT
CCATCGTGTCCTTCTACGTTCCCCTGGTGATCATGGTCTTCGTCTACTCCAGGGTCTTTCAGGAGGCCAA
AAGGCAGCTCCAGAAGATTGACAAATCTGAGGGCCGCTTCCATGTCCAGAACCTTAGCCAGGTGGAGCAG
GATGGGCGGACGGGGCATGGACTCCGCAGATCTTCCAAGTTCTGCTTGAAGGAGCACAAAGCCCTCAAGA
CGTTAGGCATCATCATGGGCACTTTCACCCTCTGCTGGCTGCCCTTCTTCATCGTTAACATTGTGCATGT
GATCCAGGATAACCTCATCCGTAAGGAAGTTTACATCCTCCTAAATTGGATAGGCTATGTCAATTCTGGT
TTCAATCCCCTTATCTACTGCCGGAGCCCAGATTTCAGGATTGCCTTCCAGGAGCTTCTGTGCCTGCGCA
GGTCTTCTTTGAAGGCCTATGGGAATGGCTACTCCAGCAACGGCAACACAGGGGAGCAGAGTGGATATCA
CGTGGAACAGGAGAAAGAAAATAAACTGCTGTGTGAAGACCTCCCAGGCACGGAAGACTTTGTGGGCCAT
CAAGGTACTGTGCCTAGCGATAACATTGATTCACAAGGGAGGAATTGTAGTACAAATGACTCACTGCTGG
AGCTGGCCGAGAAGCTGGCCGGCCTGGACATCAACGTCTTCACACTCGAAGATTTCGTTGGGGACTGGCG
ACAGACAGCCGGCTACAACCTGGACCAAGTCCTTGAACAGGGAGGTGTGTCCAGTTTGTTTCAGAATCTC
GGGGTGTCCGTAACTCCGATCCAAAGGATTGTCCTGAGCGGTGAAAATGGGCTGAAGATCGACATCCATG
TCATCATCCCGTATGAAGGTCTGAGCGGCGACCAAATGGGCCAGATCGAAAAAATTTTTAAGGTGGTGTA
CCCTGTGGATGATCATCACTTTAAGGTGATCCTGCACTATGGCACACTGGTAATCGACGGGGTTACGCCG
AACATGATCGACTATTTCGGACGGCCGTATGAAGGCATCGCCGTGTTCGACGGCAAAAAGATCACTGTAA
CAGGGACCCTGTGGAACGGCAACAAAATTATCGACGAGCGCCTGATCAACCCCGACGGCTCCCTGCTGTT
CCGAGTAACCATCAACGGAGTGACCGGCTGGCGGCTGTGCGAACGCATTCTGGCGGGTGGAGCTAGCGGC
AGCCGGGCGACCACCCTGGAACGTATTGAAAAGAGCTTTGTGATTACCGATCCGCGTCTGCCGGATAACC
CGATTATTTTTGTGAGCGATAGCTTTCTGCAGCTGACCGAATATAGCCGTGAAGAAATTCTGGGCCGTAA
CTGCCGTTTTCTGCAGGGCCCGGAAACCGATCGTGCGACCGTGCGTAAAATTCGTGATGCGATTGATAAC
CAGACCGAAGTGACCGTGCAGCTGATTAACTATACCAAAAGCGGCAAAAAATTTTGGAACCTGTTTCATC
TGCAGCCGATGCGTGATCAGAAAGGCGATGTGCAGTATTTTATTGGCGTGCAGCTGGATGGTACCGAACG
TGTGCGTGATGCGGCGGAACGTGAAGCTGTGATGCTGGTCAAGAAAACCGCGGAGGAAATCGACGAAGCC
GCTAAGGAAAATCTCTACTTCCAGATGGGCGGAGGATCCGACTACAAGGATGACGACGATAAGAAGCTAC
TGTCTTCTATCGAACAAGCATGCGATATTTGCCGACTTAAAAAGCTCAAGTGCTCCAAAGAAAAACCGAA
GTGCGCCAAGTGTCTGAAGAACAACTGGGAGTGTCGCTACTCTCCCAAAACCAAAAGGTCTCCGCTGACT
AGGGCACATCTGACAGAAGTGGAATCAAGGCTAGAAAGACTGGAACAGCTATTTCTACTGATTTTTCCTC
GAGAAGACCTTGACATGATTTTGAAAATGGATTCTTTACAGGATATAAAAGCATTGTTAACAGGATTATT
TGTACAAGATAATGTGAATAAAGATGCCGTCACAGATAGATTGGCTTCAGTGGAGACTGATATGCCTCTA
ACATTGAGACAGCATAGAATAAGTGCGACATCATCATCGGAAGAGAGTAGTAACAAAGGTCAAAGACAGT
TGACTGTATCGGCCAATTTTAATCAAAGTGGGAATATTGCTGATAGCTCATTGTCCTTCACTTTCACTAA
CAGTAGCAACGGTCCGAACCTCATAACAACTCAAACAAATTCTCAAGCGCTTTCACAACCAATTGCCTCC
TCTAACGTTCATGATAACTTCATGAATAATGAAATCACGGCTAGTAAAATTGATGATGGTAATAATTCAA
AACCACTGTCACCTGGTTGGACGGACCAAACTGCGTATAACGCGTTTGGAATCACTACAGGGATGTTTAA
TACCACTACAATGGATGATGTATATAACTATCTATTCGATGATGAAGATACCCCACCAAACCCAAAAAAA
GAGGGCAAGCCGATCCCTAACCCTCTGCTGGGCCTGGACAGCACTTAGTAAGAATTCCTCGAGCTAGAGC
TCGCTGATCAGCCTCGACTGTGCCTTCTAGTTGCCAGCCATCTGTTGTTTGCCCCTCCCCCGTGCCTTCC
TTGACCCTGGAAGGTGCCACTCCCACTGTCCTTTCCTAATAAAATGAGGAAATTGCATCGCATTGTCTGA
GTAGGTGTCATTCTATTCTGGGGGGTGGGGTGGGGCAGGACAGCAAGGGGGAGGATTGGGAAGACAATAG
CAGGCATGCTGGGGAGGTAACCACGTGCGGACCGAGCGGCCGCAGGAACCCCTAGTGATGGAGTTGGCCA
CTCCCTCTCTGCGCGCTCGCTCGCTCACTGAGGCCGGGCGACCAAAGGTCGCCCGACGCCCGGGCTTTGC
CCGGGCGGCCTCAGTGAGCGAGCGAGCGCGCAGCTGCCTGCAGGGGCGCCTGATGCGGTATTTTCTCCTT
ACGCATCTGTGCGGTATTCACACCGCATA
[142 nt withheld, positions 4370-4511]
C
[141 nt withheld, positions 4513-4653]
CCTTTGACGTTGGAGTCCACGTTCTTT
[37 nt withheld, positions 4681-4717]
ACCCTATCTCGGGCTATTCTTTTGATTTATAAGGGATTTTGCCGATTTCGGCCTATTGGTTAAAAAATGA
GCTGATTTAACAAAAATTTAACGCGAATTTTAACAAAATATTAACGTTTACAATTTTATGGTGCACTCTC
AGTACAATCTGCTCTGATGCCGCATAGTTAAGCCAGCCCCGACACCCGCCAACACCCGCTGACGCGCCCT
GACGGGCTTGTCTGCTCCCGGCATCCGCTTACAGACAAGCTGTGACCGTCTCCGGGAGCTGCATGTGTCA
GAGGTTTTCACCGTCATCACCGAAACGCGCGAGACGAAAGGGCCTCGTGATACGCCTATTTTTATAGGTT
AATGTCATGATAATAATGGTTTCTTAGACGTCAGGTGGCACTTTTCGGGGAAATGTGCGCGGAACCCCTA
TTTGTTTATTTTTCTAAATACATTCAAATATGTATCCGCTCATGAGACAATAACCCTGATAAATGCTTCA
ATAATATTGAAAAAGGAAGAGTATGAGTATTCAACATTTCCGTGTCGCCCTTATTCCCTTTTTTGCGGCA
TTTTGCCTTCCTGTTTTTGCTCACCCAGAAACGCTGGTGAAAGTAAAAGATGCTGAAGATCAGTTGGGTG
CACGAGTGGGTTACATCGAACTGGATCTCAACAGCGGTAAGATCCTTGAGAGTTTTCGCCCCGAAGAACG
TTTTCCAATGATGAGCACTTTTAAAGTTCTGCTATGTGGCGCGGTATTATCCCGTATTGACGCCGGGCAA
GAGCAACTCGGTCGCCGCATACACTATTCTCAGAATGACTTGGTTGAGTACTCACCAGTCACAGAAAAGC
ATCTTACGGATGGCATGACAGTAAGAGAATTATGCAGTGCTGCCATAACCATGAGTGATAACACTGCGGC
CAACTTACTTCTGACAACGATCGGAGGACCGAAGGAGCTAACCGCTTTTTTGCACAACATGGGGGATCAT
GTAACTCGCCTTGATCGTTGGGAACCGGAGCTGAATGAAGCCATACCAAACGACGAGCGTGACACCACGA
TGCCTGTAGCAATGGCAACAACGTTGCGCAAACTATTAACTGGCGAACTACTTACTCTAGCTTCCCGGCA
ACAATTAATAGACTGGATGGAGGCGGATAAAGTTGCAGGACCACTTCTGCGCTCGGCCCTTCCGGCTGGC
TGGTTTATTGCTGATAAATCTGGAGCCGGTGAGCGTGGAAGCCGCGGTATCATTGCAGCACTGGGGCCAG
ATGGTAAGCCCTCCCGTATCGTAGTTATCTACACGACGGGGAGTCAGGCAACTATGGATGAACGAAATAG
ACAGATCGCTGAGATAGGTGCCTCACTGATTAAGCATTGGTAACTGTCAGACCAAGTTTACTCATATATA
CTTTAGATTGATTTAAAACTTCATTTTTAATTTAAAAGGATCTAGGTGAAGATCCTTTTTGATAATCTCA
TGACCAAAATCCCTTAACGTGAGTTTTCGTTCCACTGAGCGTCAGACCCCGTAGAAAAGATCAAAGGATC
TTCTTGAGATCCTTTTTTTCTGCGCGTAATCTGCTGCTTGCAAACAAAAAAACCACCGCTACCAGCGGTG
GTTTGTTTGCCGGATCAAGAGCTACCAACTCTTTTTCCGAAGGTAACTGGCTTCAGCAGAGCGCAGATAC
CAAATACTGTCCTTCTAGTGTAGCCGTAGTTAGGCCACCACTTCAAGAACTCTGTAGCACCGCCTACATA
CCTCGCTCTGCTAATCCTGTTACCAGTGGCTGCTGCCAGTGGCGATAAGTCGTGTCTTACCGGGTTGGAC
TCAAGACGATAGTTACCGGATAAGGCGCAGCGGTCGGGCTGAACGGGGGGTTCGTGCACACAGCCCAGCT
TGGAGCGAACGACCTACACCGAACTGAGATACCTACAGCGTGAGCTATGAGAAAGCGCCACGCTTCCCGA
AGGGAGAAAGGCGGACAGGTATCCGGTAAGCGGCAGGGTCGGAACAGGAGAGCGCACGAGGGAGCTTCCA
GGGGGAAACGCCTGGTATCTTTATAGTCCTGTCGGGTTTCGCCACCTCTGACTTGAGCGTCGATTTTTGT
GATGCTCGTCAGGGGGGCGGAGCCTATGGAAAAACGCCAGCAACGCGGCCTTTTTACGGTTCCTGGCCTT
TTGCTGGCCTTTTGCTCACATGT
Features (pLannotate 1.2.2; 22 found; start..end, strand, type, name):
     12..39      +  repeat_region  AAV2 ITR (fragment): inverted terminal repeat of adeno-associated virus serotype 2 inverted
     68..95      +  repeat_region  AAV2 ITR (fragment): inverted terminal repeat of adeno-associated virus serotype 2 inverted
    150..504     +  enhancer       CMV enhancer (fragment): human cytomegalovirus immediate early enhancer
    505..708     +  promoter       CMV promoter: human cytomegalovirus (CMV) immediate early promoter
    704..737     +  LTR            5' LTR (truncated) (fragment): truncated 5' long terminal repeat (LTR) from HIV-1
    753..771     +  promoter       T7 promoter: promoter for bacteriophage T7 RNA polymerase
    791..2029    +  CDS            ADRB2: ADRB2_HUMAN - Also known as ADRB2R, B2AR. Experimental evidence at protein level: Swiss-Prot protein existence level 1. Beta-adrenergic receptors mediate the catecholamine-induced activation of adenylate cyclase through the action of G proteins. The beta-2-adrenergic receptor binds epinephrine with an approximately 30- fold greater affinity than it does norepinephrine. From Homo sapiens (Human).
   2066..2575    +  CDS            Nluc: NanoLuc® luciferase human codon-optimized
   2615..2932    +  CDS            miniSOG: miniSOG is a basic (constitutively fluorescent) cyan fluorescent protein published in 2011, derived from Arabidopsis thaliana. It requires the cofactor flavin for fluorescence.
   3053..3074    +  CDS            3xFLAG (fragment): three tandem FLAG® epitope tags
   3073..3511    +  CDS            GAL4 DNA binding domain (fragment): DNA binding domain of the GAL4 transcriptional activator; Saccharomyces cerevisiae GAL4 (truncated)
   3512..3853    +  CDS            GAL4 activation domain: activation domain of the GAL4 transcriptional activator; Saccharomyces cerevisiae GAL4 (truncated)
   3857..3882    +  misc_feature   12Pktag (fragment)
   3938..4145    +  polyA_signal   bGH poly(A) signal: bovine growth hormone polyadenylation signal
   4174..4314    +  repeat_region  AAV2 ITR: inverted terminal repeat of adeno-associated virus serotype 2 inverted
   4319..4369    -  misc_feature   bom (fragment): basis of mobility region from pBR322
   4388..4768    +  rep_origin     M13 ori (sequence partly withheld): M13 bacteriophage origin of replication; arrow indicates direction of (+) strand synthesis
   4844..4893    -  misc_feature   bom (fragment): basis of mobility region from pBR322
   4995..5030    -  CDS            rop (fragment): Rop protein, which maintains plasmids at low copy number; rop
   5125..5229    +  promoter       AmpR promoter: bla
   5230..6090    +  CDS            AmpR: β-lactamase; bla; confers resistance to ampicillin, carbenicillin, and related antibiotics
   6261..6849    +  rep_origin     ori: high-copy-number ColE1/pMB1/pBR322/pUC origin of replication
