[The description below was written by a language model from this plasmid's Addgene catalogue record and pLannotate feature annotations shown in this document.]
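Description:
pAAV-β2AR-NNES-NanoLuc-eLOV-TEVcs-Flag-Gal4-V5 is an AAV transfer plasmid of about 6.9 kb for mammalian expression. It encodes the membrane-anchored component of a modified SPARK system, which converts a protein-protein interaction into a transcriptional readout. The plasmid is propagated in E. coli through a high-copy ColE1/pUC-type origin with ampicillin selection (AmpR), and it also carries an f1/M13 phage origin. AAV2 inverted terminal repeats flank the expression cassette so that it can be packaged into recombinant AAV. The right ITR is annotated as complete, whereas only short fragments of the left one are detected. The recommended recombination-deficient growth strain is consistent with the instability of ITR repeats.

The cassette uses the CMV enhancer and promoter and ends in a bGH polyadenylation signal. A short T7 promoter sits upstream of the coding region. A single synthetic fusion protein is encoded. It begins with the human β2-adrenergic receptor (ADRB2), followed by an element named NNES, which the record does not define, and then NanoLuc luciferase. Next comes the eLOV light-sensing domain, which the annotation software labels as the related flavin-binding protein miniSOG. This is followed by a TEV protease cleavage site, a Flag epitope, the Gal4 DNA-binding and activation domains, and a C-terminal V5 tag (annotated as a Pk-tag fragment).

In this design, the LOV domain cages the TEV site until it is activated. According to the associated publication title, NanoLuc provides that activation by BRET to the LOV domain rather than through external blue light. Cleavage by a protease-bearing partner, supplied on a separate construct, would then release Gal4 from the membrane to drive a UAS reporter. The two sequence records, one from the depositor and one from repository sequencing, differ by two nucleotides and have essentially identical annotations.
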