Addgene plasmid #125236: pAAV-β2AR-NNES-NanoLuc-eLOV-TEVcs-Flag-Gal4-V5
Purpose: Expresses modified SPARK β2AR-NanoLuc transmembrane component in mammalian cells
Depositing lab: Alice Ting. Depositing organization: Stanford University. Publication: Luciferase-LOV BRET enables versatile and specific transcriptional readout of cellular protein-protein interactions. Kim CK, Cho KF, Kim MW, Ting AY. eLife. 2019 Apr 3;8. pii: 43826. doi: 10.7554/eLife.43826. PubMed 30942168.
Backbone
  Vector backbone: pAAV
  Vector type: Mammalian Expression, AAV
Growth in bacteria
  Bacterial resistance: Ampicillin, 100 μg/mL
  Growth temperature: 37°C
  Growth strain: NEB Stable
  Copy number: Unknown
Gene/Insert
  Gene/Insert name: β2AR-NNES-NanoLuc-eLOV-TEVcs-Flag-Gal4-V5
  Species: Synthetic
  Promoter: CMV
  Tag / fusion protein: Flag, V5
  Cloning method: Gibson Cloning
  Sequencing primers: 5′ CMV-F; 3′ polyA-R
Terms and licenses: Academic/Nonprofit Terms; Industry Terms: Not Available to Industry
How to cite: pAAV-β2AR-NNES-NanoLuc-eLOV-TEVcs-Flag-Gal4-V5 was a gift from Alice Ting (Addgene plasmid # 125236 ; http://n2t.net/addgene:125236 ; RRID:Addgene_125236)
